Addgene plasmid #235816: pME_Cp_0_2_062_Synthetic_promoter_06
Purpose: Synthetic promoter 06 based on Chlamydomonas rrn16 promoter
Depositing lab: Tobias Erb. Depositing organization: Max Planck Institute for Terrestrial Microbiology. Publication: A modular high-throughput approach for advancing synthetic biology in the chloroplast of Chlamydomonas. Inckemann RM, Chotel T, Burgis M, Brinkmann CK, Andreas L, Baumann J, Sharma P, Klose M, Barrett J, Ries F, Paczia N, Glatter T, Mackinder LCM, Willmund F, Erb TJ. Nat Plants. 2025 Nov;11(11):2332-2349. doi: 10.1038/s41477-025-02126-2. Epub 2025 Nov 3. PubMed 41184475.
Backbone
  Vector backbone: pME_Cp_UAV_GFP
  Backbone size w/o insert (bp): 2101
  Vector type: Synthetic Biology
Growth in bacteria
  Bacterial resistance: Chloramphenicol, 25 μg/mL
  Growth temperature: 37°C
  Growth strain: DH5alpha
  Copy number: High Copy
Gene/Insert
  Gene/Insert name: Synthetic promoter 06
  Species: Synthetic
  Insert size (bp): 54
  Mutation: none
  Cloning method: Restriction Enzyme; 5′ cloning site BsaI (destroyed during cloning); 3′ cloning site BsaI (destroyed during cloning)
  Sequencing primers: 5′ CGTATCACGAGGCAGAATTTC; 3′ CCTGCATAACGCGAAGTAATC
Terms and licenses: Academic/Nonprofit Terms; Industry Terms: Not Available to Industry
Depositor comments: Please visit https://doi.org/10.1101/2024.05.08.593163 for bioRxiv preprint.
How to cite: pME_Cp_0_2_062_Synthetic_promoter_06 was a gift from Tobias Erb (Addgene plasmid # 235816 ; http://n2t.net/addgene:235816 ; RRID:Addgene_235816)
