[The description below was written by a language model from this plasmid's Addgene catalogue record and pLannotate feature annotations shown in this document.]
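Description:
pME_Cp_0_2_062_Synthetic_promoter_06 is a small (about 2.2 kb) synthetic-biology part plasmid that stores a single regulatory element for a modular cloning toolkit aimed at engineering the chloroplast of Chlamydomonas. It is built on the pME_Cp_UAV_GFP backbone, whose name suggests a universal acceptor vector with a GFP placeholder that the incoming part replaces, although the record does not spell this out and no GFP feature is annotated in the sequenced plasmid. The payload is a 54 bp fully synthetic sequence, "Synthetic promoter 06", designed on the basis of the Chlamydomonas rrn16 (chloroplast 16S rRNA) promoter. It was inserted using BsaI at both ends, with the sites destroyed during cloning, as is typical of Golden Gate-style assembly with a Type IIS enzyme. The promoter itself is too short and novel to be picked up by the automated annotation, so it does not appear in the feature table. By position it presumably lies in the unannotated region spanning the sequence origin, between the BioBrick prefix and suffix.

The rest of the plasmid is bacterial maintenance machinery. A high-copy ColE1/pUC-type origin supports replication in E. coli, and a cat gene driven by its native promoter and followed by the lambda t0 terminator confers chloramphenicol resistance. The his operon terminator and another putative bacterial terminator flank the part position, insulating it from read-through transcription from the backbone. There is no reporter, coding sequence or chloroplast homology region here, so the plasmid is not an expression or transformation vector on its own. It serves as a source of a standardised promoter part to be combined with UTRs, coding sequences and terminators in higher-level assemblies, for example to tune or compare transgene expression strength in the chloroplast.
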