Features (pLannotate 1.2.2; 8 found; start..end, strand, type, name):
     79..98      +  misc_feature   BioBrick suffix: universal suffix for all parts
     99..156     +  terminator     his operon terminator: This putative transcriptin terminator from the E. coli his operon has a 2-bp deletion introduced during synthesis. Its efficiency has not been determined.
    351..939     -  rep_origin     ori: high-copy-number ColE1/pMB1/pBR322/pUC origin of replication
   1122..1216    -  terminator     lambda t0 terminator: transcription terminator from phage lambda
   1240..1896    -  CDS            cat: CAT_ECOLX - Experimental evidence at protein level: Swiss-Prot protein existence level 1. This enzyme is an effector of chloramphenicol resistance in bacteria. From Escherichia coli. This protein is used as a marker in many commonly used cloning vectors, such as pACYC184.
   1897..1994    -  promoter       cat promoter: promoter of the E. coli cat gene encoding chloramphenicol acetyltransferase
   2080..2123    -  terminator     bacterial terminator: putative bacterial transcription terminator
   2126..2147    +  misc_feature   BioBrick prefix: BioBrick prefix for parts that do not start with "ATG"
>Addgene plasmid #235816 | pME_Cp_0_2_062_Synthetic_promoter_06 | addgene full sequence | sequence record 476023 | Addgene NGS Result
GGTCTCGGGAGCAAGCAATCAATTGACATTATAAATTATATAAATTAAATTAAAAACTACTTGAGACCAC
TCATCGCGACTAGTAGCGGCCGCTGCAGTCCGGCAAAAAAGGGCAAGGTGTCACCACCCTGCCCTTTTTC
TTTAAAACCGAAAAGATTACTTCGCGTTATGCAGGCTTCCTCGCTCACTGACTCGCTGCGCTCGGTCGTT
CGGCTGCGGCGAGCGGTATCAGCTCACTCAAAGGCGGTAATACGGTTATCCACAGAATCAGGGGATAACG
CAGGAAAGAACATGTGAGCAAAAGGCCAGCAAAAGGCCAGGAACCGTAAAAAGGCCGCGTTGCTGGCGTT
TTTCCATAGGCTCCGCCCCCCTGACGAGCATCACAAAAATCGACGCTCAAGTCAGAGGTGGCGAAACCCG
ACAGGACTATAAAGATACCAGGCGTTTCCCCCTGGAAGCTCCCTCGTGCGCTCTCCTGTTCCGACCCTGC
CGCTTACCGGATACCTGTCCGCCTTTCTCCCTTCGGGAAGCGTGGCGCTTTCTCATAGCTCACGCTGTAG
GTATCTCAGTTCGGTGTAGGTCGTTCGCTCCAAGCTGGGCTGTGTGCACGAACCCCCCGTTCAGCCCGAC
CGCTGCGCCTTATCCGGTAACTATCGTCTTGAGTCCAACCCGGTAAGACACGACTTATCGCCACTGGCAG
CAGCCACTGGTAACAGGATTAGCAGAGCGAGGTATGTAGGCGGTGCTACAGAGTTCTTGAAGTGGTGGCC
TAACTACGGCTACACTAGAAGAACAGTATTTGGTATCTGCGCTCTGCTGAAGCCAGTTACCTTCGGAAAA
AGAGTTGGTAGCTCTTGATCCGGCAAACAAACCACCGCTGGTAGCGGTGGTTTTTTTGTTTGCAAGCAGC
AGATTACGCGCAGAAAAAAAGGATCTCAAGAAGATCCTTTGATCTTTTCTACGGGGTCTGACGCTCAGTG
GAACGAAAACTCACGTTAAGGGATTTTGGTCATGAGATTATCAAAAAGGATCTTCACCTAGATCCTTTTA
AATTAAAAATGAAGTTTTAAATCAATCTAAAGTATATATGAGTAAACTTGGTCTGACAGCTCGAGGCTTG
GATTCTCACCAATAAAAAACGCCCGGCGGCAACCGAGCGTTCTGAACAAATCCAGATGGAGTTCTGAGGT
CATTACTGGATCTATCAACAGGAGTCCAAGCGAGCTCGATATCAAATTACGCCCCGCCCTGCCACTCGTC
GCAGTACTGTTGTAATTCATTAAGCATTCTGCCGACATGGAAGCCATCACAAACGGCATGATGAACCTGA
ATCGCCAGCGGCATCAGCACCTTGTCGCCTTGCGTATAATATTTGCCCATGGTGAAAACGGGGGCGAAGA
AGTTGTCCATATTGGCCACGTTTAAATCAAAACTGGTGAAACTCACCCAGGGATTGGCTGATACGAAAAA
CATATTCTCAATAAACCCTTTAGGGAAATAGGCCAGGTTTTCACCGTAACACGCCACATCTTGCGAATAT
ATGTGTAGAAACTGCCGGAAATCGTCGTGGTATTCACTCCAGAGTGATGAAAACGTTTCAGTTTGCTCAT
GGAAAACGGTGTAACAAGGGTGAACACTATCCCATATCACCAGCTCACCGTCTTTCATTGCCATACGAAA
TTCCGGATGAGCATTCATCAGGCGGGCAAGAATGTGAATAAAGGCCGGATAAAACTTGTGCTTATTTTTC
TTTACGGTCTTTAAAAAGGCCGTAATATCCAGCTGAACGGTCTGGTTATAGGTACATTGAGCAACTGACT
GAAATGCCTCAAAATGTTCTTTACGATGCCATTGGGATATATCAACGGTGGTATATCCAGTGATTTTTTT
CTCCATTTTAGCTTCCTTAGCTCCTGAAAATCTCGATAACTCAAAAAATACGCCCGGTAGTGATCTTATT
TCATTATGGTGAAAGTTGGAACCTCTTACGTGCCCGATCAACTCGAGTGCCACCTGACGTCTAAGAAACC
ATTATTATCATGACATTAACCTATAAAAATAGGCGTATCACGAGGCAGAATTTCAGATAAAAAAAATCCT
TAGCTTTCGCTAAGGATGATTTCTGGAATTCGCGGCCGCTTCTAGAGCGATGAGT
